>Addgene plasmid #100882 | pCS2MT-mbeta-catenin delta5 | addgene full sequence | sequence record 192991 | Addgene NGS Result
GCCAATTCAATATGGCGTATATGGACTCATGCCAATTCAATATGGTGGATCTGGACCTGTGCCAATTCAA
TATGGCGTATATGGACTCGTGCCAATTCAATATGGTGGATCTGGACCCCAGCCAATTCAATATGGCGGAC
TTGGCACCATGCCAATTCAATATGGCGGACCTGGCACTGTGCCAACTGGGGAGGGGTCTACTTGGCACGG
TGCCAAGTTTGAGGAGGGGTCTTGGCCCTGTGCCAAGTCCGCCATATTGAATTGGCATGGTGCCAATAAT
GGCGGCCATATTGGCTATATGCCAGGATCAATATATAGGCAATATCCAATATGGCCCTATGCCAATATGG
CTATTGGCCAGGTTCAATACTATGTATTGGCCCTATGCCATATAGTATTCCATATATGGGTTTTCCTATT
GACGTAGATAGCCCCTCCCAATGGGCGGTCCCATATACCATATATGGGGCTTCCTAATACCGCCCATAGC
CACTCCCCCATTGACGTCAATGGTCTCTATATATGGTCTTTCCTATTGACGTCATATGGGCGGTCCTATT
GACGTATATGGCGCCTCCCCCATTGACGTCAATTACGGTAAATGGCCCGCCTGGCTCAATGCCCATTGAC
GTCAATAGGACCACCCACCATTGACGTCAATGGGATGGCTCATTGCCCATTCATATCCGTTCTCACGCCC
CCTATTGACGTCAATGACGGTAAATGGCCCACTTGGCAGTACATCAATATCTATTAATAGTAACTTGGCA
AGTACATTACTATTGGAAGTACGCCAGGGTACATTGGCAGTACTCCCATTGACGTCAATGGCGGTAAATG
GCCCGCGATGGCTGCCAAGTACATCCCCATTGACGTCAATGGGGAGGGGCAATGACGCAAATGGGCGTTC
CATTGACGTAAATGGGCGGTAGGCGTGCCTAATGGGAGGTCTATATAAGCAATGCTCGTTTAGGGAACCG
CCATTCTGCCTGGGGACGTCGGAGCAAGCTTGATTTAGGTGACACTATAGAATACAAGCTACTTGTTCTT
TTTGCAGGATCCCATCGATTTAAAGCTATGGAGCAAAAGCTCATTTCTGAAGAGGACTTGAATGAAATGG
AGCAAAAGCTCATTTCTGAAGAGGACTTGAATGAAATGGAGCAAAAGCTCATTTCTGAAGAGGACTTGAA
TGAAATGGAGCAAAAGCTCATTTCTGAAGAGGACTTGAATGAAATGGAGCAAAAGCTCATTTCTGAAGAG
GACTTGAATGAAATGGAGAGCTTGGGCGACCTCACCATGGAGCAAAAGCTCATTTCTGAAGAGGACTTGA
ATTCAAGGCCTCTCGAGGGCCTCCTTGGGACTCTAGTGCAGCTTCTGGGTTCCGATGATATAAATGTGGT
CACCTGTGCAGCTGGAATTCTCTCTAACCTCACTTGCAATAATTACAAAAACAAGATGATGGTGTGCCAA
GTGGGTGGCATAGAGGCTCTTGTACGCACCGTCCTTCGTGCTGGTGACAGGGAAGACATCACTGAGCCTG
CCATCTGTGCTCTTCGTCATCTGACCAGCCGGCATCAGGAAGCCGAGATGGCCCAGAATGCCGTTCGCCT
TCATTATGGACTGCCTGTTGTGGTTAAACTCCTGCACCCACCATCCCACTGGCCTCTGATAAAGGCAACT
GTTGGATTGATTCGAAACCTTGCCCTTTGCCCAGCAAATCATGCGCCTTTGCGGGAACAGGGTGCTATTC
CACGACTAGTTCAGCTGCTTGTACGAGCACATCAGGACACCCAACGGCGCACCTCCATGGGTGGAACGCA
GCAGCAGTTTGTGGAGGGCGTGCGCATGGAGGAGATAGTAGAAGGGTGTACTGGAGCTCTCCACATCCTT
GCTCGGGACGTTCACAACCGGATTGTAATCCGAGGACTCAATACCATTCCATTGTTTGTGCAGTTGCTTT
ATTCTCCCATTGAAAATATCCAAAGAGTAGCTGCAGGGGTCCTCTGTGAACTTGCTCAGGACAAGGAGGC
TGCAGAGGCCATTGAAGCTGAGGGAGCCACAGCTCCCCTGACAGAGTTACTCCACTCCAGGAATGAAGGC
GTGGCAACATACGCAGCTGCTGTCCTATTCCGAATGTCTGAGGACAAGTGATCTAGAACTATAGTGAGTC
GTATTACGTAGATCCAGACATGATAAGATACATTGATGAGTTTGGACAAACCACAACTAGAATGCAGTGA
AAAAAATGCTTTATTTGTGAAATTTGTGATGCTATTGCTTTATTTGTAACCATTATAAGCTGCAATAAAC
AAGTTAACAACAACAATTGCATTCATTTTATGTTTCAGGTTCAGGGGGAGGTGTGGGAGGTTTTTTAATT
CGCGGCCGCGGCGCCAATGCATTGGGCCCGGTACCCAGCTTTTGTTCCCTTTAGTGAGGGTTAATTGCGC
GCTTGGCGTAATCATGGTCATAGCTGTTTCCTGTGTGAAATTGTTATCCGCTCACAATTCCACACAACAT
ACGAGCCGGGAGCATAAAGTGTAAAGCCTGGGGTGCCTAATGAGTGAGCTAACTCACATTAATTGCGTTG
CGCTCACTGCCCGCTTTCCAGTCGGGAAACCTGTCGTGCCAGCTGCATTAATGAATCGGCCAACGCGCGG
GGAGAGGCGGTTTGCGTATTGGGCGCTCTTCCGCTTCCTCGCTCACTGACTCGCTGCGCTCGGTCGTTCG
GCTGCGGCGAGCGGTATCAGCTCACTCAAAGGCGGTAATACGGTTATCCACAGAATCAGGGGATAACGCA
GGAAAGAACATGTGAGCAAAAGGCCAGCAAAAGGCCAGGAACCGTAAAAAGGCCGCGTTGCTGGCGTTTT
TCCATAGGCTCCGCCCCCCTGACGAGCATCACAAAAATCGACGCTCAAGTCAGAGGTGGCGAAACCCGAC
AGGACTATAAAGATACCAGGCGTTTCCCCCTGGAAGCTCCCTCGTGCGCTCTCCTGTTCCGACCCTGCCG
CTTACCGGATACCTGTCCGCCTTTCTCCCTTCGGGAAGCGTGGCGCTTTCTCATAGCTCACGCTGTAGGT
ATCTCAGTTCGGTGTAGGTCGTTCGCTCCAAGCTGGGCTGTGTGCACGAACCCCCCGTTCAGCCCGACCG
CTGCGCCTTATCCGGTAACTATCGTCTTGAGTCCAACCCGGTAAGACACGACTTATCGCCACTGGCAGCA
GCCACTGGTAACAGGATTAGCAGAGCGAGGTATGTAGGCGGTGCTACAGAGTTCTTGAAGTGGTGGCCTA
ACTACGGCTACACTAGAAGAACAGTATTTGGTATCTGCGCTCTGCTGAAGCCAGTTACCTTCGGAAAAAG
AGTTGGTAGCTCTTGATCCGGCAAACAAACCACCGCTGGTAGCGGTGGTTTTTTTGTTTGCAAGCAGCAG
ATTACGCGCAGAAAAAAAGGATCTCAAGAAGATCCTTTGATCTTTTCTACGGGGTCTGACGCTCAGTGGA
ACGAAAACTCACGTTAAGGGATTTTGGTCATGAGATTATCAAAAAGGATCTTCACCTAGATCCTTTTAAA
TTAAAAATGAAGTTTTAAATCAATCTAAAGTATATATGAGTAAACTTGGTCTGACAGTTACCAATGCTTA
ATCAGTGAGGCACCTATCTCAGCGATCTGTCTATTTCGTTCATCCATAGTTGCCTGACTCCCCGTCGTGT
AGATAACTACGATACGGGAGGGCTTACCATCTGGCCCCAGTGCTGCAATGATACCGCGAGACCCACGCTC
ACCGGCTCCAGATTTATCAGCAATAAACCAGCCAGCCGGAAGGGCCGAGCGCAGAAGTGGTCCTGCAACT
TTATCCGCCTCCATCCAGTCTATTAATTGTTGCCGGGAAGCTAGAGTAAGTAGTTCGCCAGTTAATAGTT
TGCGCAACGTTGTTGCCATTGCTACAGGCATCGTGGTGTCACGCTCGTCGTTTGGTATGGCTTCATTCAG
CTCCGGTTCCCAACGATCAAGGCGAGTTACATGATCCCCCATGTTGTGCAAAAAAGCGGTTAGCTCCTTC
GGTCCTCCGATCGTTGTCAGAAGTAAGTTGGCCGCAGTGTTATCACTCATGGTTATGGCAGCACTGCATA
ATTCTCTTACTGTCATGCCATCCGTAAGATGCTTTTCTGTGACTGGTGAGTACTCAACCAAGTCATTCTG
AGAATAGTGTATGCGGCGACCGAGTTGCTCTTGCCCGGCGTCAATACGGGATAATACCGCGCCACATAGC
AGAACTTTAAAAGTGCTCATCATTGGAAAACGTTCTTCGGGGCGAAAACTCTCAAGGATCTTACCGCTGT
TGAGATCCAGTTCGATGTAACCCACTCGTGCACCCAACTGATCTTCAGCATCTTTTACTTTCACCAGCGT
TTCTGGGTGAGCAAAAACAGGAAGGCAAAATGCCGCAAAAAAGGGAATAAGGGCGACACGGAAATGTTGA
ATACTCATACTCTTCCTTTTTCAATATTATTGAAGCATTTATCAGGGTTATTGTCTCATGAGCGGATACA
TATTTGAATGTATTTAGAAAAATAAACAAATAGGGGTTCCGCGCACATTTCCCCGAAAAGTGCCACCTAA
ATTGTAAGCGTTAATATTTTGTTAAAATTCGCGTTAAATTTTTGTTAAATCAGCTCATTTTTTAACCAAT
AGGCCGAAATCGGCAAAATCCCTTATAAATCAAAAGAATAGACCGAGATAGGGT
[37 nt withheld, positions 4745-4781]
AAAGAACGTGGACTCCAACGTCAAAGG
[49 nt withheld, positions 4809-4857]
T
[91 nt withheld, positions 4859-4949]
G
[124 nt withheld, positions 4951-5074]
CCCATTCGCCATTCAGGCTGCGCAACTGTTGGGAAGGGCGATCGGTGCGGGCCTCTTCGCTATTACGCCA
GTCGACC
Features (pLannotate 1.2.2; 21 found; start..end, strand, type, name):
      1..978     +  promoter       CMV IE94 promoter: enhancer/promoter region of simian cytomegalovirus major immediate early transcription unit IE94
   1013..1031    +  promoter       SP6 promoter: promoter for bacteriophage SP6 RNA polymerase
   1081..1110    +  CDS            Myc: Myc (human c-Myc proto-oncogene) epitope tag
   1120..1149    +  CDS            Myc: Myc (human c-Myc proto-oncogene) epitope tag
   1159..1188    +  CDS            Myc: Myc (human c-Myc proto-oncogene) epitope tag
   1198..1227    +  CDS            Myc: Myc (human c-Myc proto-oncogene) epitope tag
   1237..1266    +  CDS            Myc: Myc (human c-Myc proto-oncogene) epitope tag
   1300..1329    +  CDS            Myc: Myc (human c-Myc proto-oncogene) epitope tag
   1342..2148    +  CDS            ctnnb1 (fragment): CTNB1_XENLA - Experimental evidence at protein level: Swiss-Prot protein existence level 1. Key downstream component of the canonical Wnt signaling pathway. In the absence of Wnt, forms a complex with axin1, axin2, apc, csnk1a1 and gsk3b that promotes phosphorylation on N-terminal Ser and Thr residues and ubiquitination of ctnnb1 and its subsequent degradation by the proteasome. In the presence of Wnt ligand, ctnnb1 is not ubiquitinated and accumulates in the nucleus, where it acts as a coactivator for transcription factors of the TCF/LEF family, leading to activate Wnt responsive genes (By si
   2159..2176    -  promoter       T7 promoter (fragment): promoter for bacteriophage T7 RNA polymerase
   2181..2315    -  polyA_signal   SV40 poly(A) signal: SV40 polyadenylation signal
   2428..2446    -  promoter       T3 promoter: promoter for bacteriophage T3 RNA polymerase
   2491..2507    -  protein_bind   lac operator: The lac repressor binds to the lac operator to inhibit transcription in E. coli. This inhibition can be relieved by adding lactose or isopropyl-β-D-thiogalactopyranoside (IPTG). lac repressor encoded by lacI
   2515..2545    -  promoter       lac promoter: promoter for the E. coli lac operon
   2560..2581    -  protein_bind   CAP binding site: CAP binding activates transcription in the presence of cAMP. E. coli catabolite activator protein
   2594..2686    -  CDS            lacI (fragment): lac repressor; lacI; The lac repressor binds to the lac operator to inhibit transcription in E. coli. This inhibition can be relieved by adding lactose or isopropyl-β-D-thiogalactopyranoside (IPTG).
   2869..3457    -  rep_origin     ori: high-copy-number ColE1/pMB1/pBR322/pUC origin of replication
   3628..4488    -  CDS            AmpR: β-lactamase; bla; confers resistance to ampicillin, carbenicillin, and related antibiotics
   4489..4593    -  promoter       AmpR promoter: bla
   4646..5074    -  rep_origin     f1 ori (sequence partly withheld): f1 bacteriophage origin of replication; arrow indicates direction of (+) strand synthesis
   5079..5145    -  CDS            lacZα (fragment): LacZα fragment of β-galactosidase; lacZ fragment
