[The description below was written by a language model from this plasmid's Addgene catalogue record and pLannotate feature annotations shown in this document.]
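Description:
pCS2MT-mbeta-catenin delta5 is a mammalian expression plasmid of about 5.2 kb built on the pCS2MT (pCS2+ Myc-tag) backbone. It is propagated in E. coli as a high-copy plasmid through a ColE1/pUC-type origin and selected with ampicillin via the β-lactamase gene. An f1 phage origin is also present, along with remnants of the lac promoter/operator region and lacZα carried over from the parental cloning vector.

The payload is a truncated mouse Ctnnb1 (β-catenin) coding sequence recorded as residues 400–666, inserted between XhoI and XbaI sites. The annotated fragment of roughly 800 bp is consistent with that span; the annotation tool matched it to the Xenopus β-catenin protein, which reflects the high conservation of the protein rather than a different species of origin, since the catalogue entry lists mouse. The fragment sits directly downstream of six tandem Myc epitope tags supplied by the backbone, giving an N-terminally 6xMyc-tagged protein suited to detection or immunoprecipitation with anti-Myc antibodies. Expression is driven by the simian cytomegalovirus IE94 enhancer/promoter (listed simply as CMV in the catalogue) and terminated by an SV40 polyadenylation signal. An SP6 promoter between the CMV element and the tags allows in vitro transcription of sense RNA, while a partial T7 promoter and a T3 promoter lie downstream in the opposite orientation.

The stated purpose is mammalian expression of a β-catenin truncation. The "delta5" name suggests it belongs to a series of deletion constructs, of the kind used to map which regions of β-catenin mediate particular interactions, although the record does not spell out the specific experiment.
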