Addgene plasmid #100882: pCS2MT-mbeta-catenin delta5
Purpose: Mammalian expression of mouse beta-catenin truncation
Depositing lab: Noah Shroyer. Publication: SPDEF Induces Quiescence of Colorectal Cancer Cells by Changing the Transcriptional Targets of beta-catenin. Lo YH, Noah TK, Chen MS, Zou W, Borras E, Vilar E, Shroyer NF. Gastroenterology. 2017 Jul;153(1):205-218.e8. doi: 10.1053/j.gastro.2017.03.048. Epub 2017 Apr 5. PubMed 28390865.
Backbone
  Vector backbone: pCS2MT
  Backbone manufacturer: Dave Turner Lab
  Vector type: Mammalian Expression
Growth in bacteria
  Bacterial resistance: Ampicillin, 100 μg/mL
  Growth temperature: 37°C
  Growth strain: DH5alpha
  Copy number: High Copy
Gene/Insert
  Gene/Insert name: Ctnnb1
  Species: M. musculus (mouse)
  Mutation: truncated Ctnnb1 400-666aa
  Entrez Gene: Ctnnb1 (a.k.a. Bfc, Catnb, Mesc)
  Promoter: CMV
  Tag / fusion protein: 6xMyc (N terminal on backbone)
  Cloning method: Restriction Enzyme; 5′ cloning site XhoI (unknown if destroyed); 3′ cloning site XbaI (unknown if destroyed)
Terms and licenses: Academic/Nonprofit Terms; Industry Terms: Not Available to Industry
How to cite: pCS2MT-mbeta-catenin delta5 was a gift from Noah Shroyer (Addgene plasmid # 100882 ; http://n2t.net/addgene:100882 ; RRID:Addgene_100882)
